>Addgene plasmid #216484 | pcDNA3.1-ARL16-His6 | addgene full sequence | sequence record 426903 | Addgene NGS Result
GACGGATCGGGAGATCTCCCGATCCCCTATGGTGCACTCTCAGTACAATCTGCTCTGATGCCGCATAGTT
AAGCCAGTATCTGCTCCCTGCTTGTGTGTTGGAGGTCGCTGAGTAGTGCGCGAGCAAAATTTAAGCTACA
ACAAGGCAAGGCTTGACCGACAATTGCATGAAGAATCTGCTTAGGGTTAGGCGTTTTGCGCTGCTTCGCG
ATGTACGGGCCAGATATACGCGTTGACATTGATTATTGACTAGTTATTAATAGTAATCAATTACGGGGTC
ATTAGTTCATAGCCCATATATGGAGTTCCGCGTTACATAACTTACGGTAAATGGCCCGCCTGGCTGACCG
CCCAACGACCCCCGCCCATTGACGTCAATAATGACGTATGTTCCCATAGTAACGCCAATAGGGACTTTCC
ATTGACGTCAATGGGTGGAGTATTTACGGTAAACTGCCCACTTGGCAGTACATCAAGTGTATCATATGCC
AAGTACGCCCCCTATTGACGTCAATGACGGTAAATGGCCCGCCTGGCATTATGCCCAGTACATGACCTTA
TGGGACTTTCCTACTTGGCAGTACATCTACGTATTAGTCATCGCTATTACCATGGTGATGCGGTTTTGGC
AGTACATCAATGGGCGTGGATAGCGGTTTGACTCACGGGGATTTCCAAGTCTCCACCCCATTGACGTCAA
TGGGAGTTTGTTTTGGCACCAAAATCAACGGGACTTTCCAAAATGTCGTAACAACTCCGCCCCATTGACG
CAAATGGGCGGTAGGCGTGTACGGTGGGAGGTCTATATAAGCAGAGCTCTCTGGCTAACTAGAGAACCCA
CTGCTTACTGGCTTATCGAAATTAATACGACTCACTATAGGGAGACCCAAGCTGGCTAGCGTTTAAACTT
AAGCTTGGTACCGCCACCATGTGTCTCCTGCTGGGGGCCACGGGCGTCGGGAAGACGCTGCTGGTGAAAC
GGCTGCAGGAGGTGAGCTCCCGGGATGGGAAAGGCGACCTGGGGGAGCCGCCCCCGACACGGCCCACGGT
GGGCACCAATCTTACTGACATCGTGGCACAGAGAAAGATCACCATCCGGGAGCTTGGGGGGTGCATGGGC
CCCATCTGGTCCAGTTACTATGGAAACTGCCGTTCTCTCCTGTTTGTGATGGACGCCTCTGACCCCACCC
AGCTCTCTGCATCCTGTGTGCAGCTCTTAGGTCTCCTTTCTGCAGAACAACTTGCAGAAGCATCGGTGCT
GATACTCTTCAATAAAATCGACCTACCCTGTTACATGTCCACGGAGGAGATGAAGTCATTAATCAGGCTT
CCAGACATCATTGCTTGTGCCAAGCAGAACATCACCACGGCAGAAATCAGCGCCCGTGAAGGCACTGGCT
TAGCAGGGGTGCTGGCCTGGCTCCAGGCCACCCACAGAGCCAACGATGGCTCTGGATCTGGCAGCCACCA
TCACCACCATCATTGAGAATTCTGCAGATATCCAGCACAGTGGCGGCCGCTCGAGTCTAGAGGGCCCGTT
TAAACCCGCTGATCAGCCTCGACTGTGCCTTCTAGTTGCCAGCCATCTGTTGTTTGCCCCTCCCCCGTGC
CTTCCTTGACCCTGGAAGGTGCCACTCCCACTGTCCTTTCCTAATAAAATGAGGAAATTGCATCGCATTG
TCTGAGTAGGTGTCATTCTATTCTGGGGGGTGGGGTGGGGCAGGACAGCAAGGGGGAGGATTGGGAAGAC
AATAGCAGGCATGCTGGGGATGCGGTGGGCTCTATGGCTTCTGAGGCGGAAAGAACCAGCTGGGGCTCTA
GGGGGTATCCCC
[124 nt withheld, positions 1833-1956]
C
[91 nt withheld, positions 1958-2048]
A
[49 nt withheld, positions 2050-2098]
CCTTTGACGTTGGAGTCCACGTTCTTT
[37 nt withheld, positions 2126-2162]
ACCCTATCTCGGTCTATTCTTTTGATTTATAAGGGATTTTGCCGATTTCGGCCTATTGGTTAAAAAATGA
GCTGATTTAACAAAAATTTAACGCGAATTAATTCTGTGGAATGTGTGTCAGTTAGGGTGTGGAAAGTCCC
CAGGCTCCCCAGCAGGCAGAAGTATGCAAAGCATGCATCTCAATTAGTCAGCAACCAGGTGTGGAAAGTC
CCCAGGCTCCCCAGCAGGCAGAAGTATGCAAAGCATGCATCTCAATTAGTCAGCAACCATAGTCCCGCCC
CTAACTCCGCCCATCCCGCCCCTAACTCCGCCCAGTTCCGCCCATTCTCCGCCCCATGGCTGACTAATTT
TTTTTATTTATGCAGAGGCCGAGGCCGCCTCTGCCTCTGAGCTATTCCAGAAGTAGTGAGGAGGCTTTTT
TGGAGGCCTAGGCTTTTGCAAAAAGCTCCCGGGAGCTTGTATATCCATTTTCGGATCTGATCAAGAGACA
GGATGAGGATCGTTTCGCATGATTGAACAAGATGGATTGCACGCAGGTTCTCCGGCCGCTTGGGTGGAGA
GGCTATTCGGCTATGACTGGGCACAACAGACAATCGGCTGCTCTGATGCCGCCGTGTTCCGGCTGTCAGC
GCAGGGGCGCCCGGTTCTTTTTGTCAAGACCGACCTGTCCGGTGCCCTGAATGAACTGCAGGACGAGGCA
GCGCGGCTATCGTGGCTGGCCACGACGGGCGTTCCTTGCGCAGCTGTGCTCGACGTTGTCACTGAAGCGG
GAAGGGACTGGCTGCTATTGGGCGAAGTGCCGGGGCAGGATCTCCTGTCATCTCACCTTGCTCCTGCCGA
GAAAGTATCCATCATGGCTGATGCAATGCGGCGGCTGCATACGCTTGATCCGGCTACCTGCCCATTCGAC
CACCAAGCGAAACATCGCATCGAGCGAGCACGTACTCGGATGGAAGCCGGTCTTGTCGATCAGGATGATC
TGGACGAAGAGCATCAGGGGCTCGCGCCAGCCGAACTGTTCGCCAGGCTCAAGGCGCGCATGCCCGACGG
CGAGGATCTCGTCGTGACCCATGGCGATGCCTGCTTGCCGAATATCATGGTGGAAAATGGCCGCTTTTCT
GGATTCATCGACTGTGGCCGGCTGGGTGTGGCGGACCGCTATCAGGACATAGCGTTGGCTACCCGTGATA
TTGCTGAAGAGCTTGGCGGCGAATGGGCTGACCGCTTCCTCGTGCTTTACGGTATCGCCGCTCCCGATTC
GCAGCGCATCGCCTTCTATCGCCTTCTTGACGAGTTCTTCTGAGCGGGACTCTGGGGTTCGAAATGACCG
ACCAAGCGACGCCCAACCTGCCATCACGAGATTTCGATTCCACCGCCGCCTTCTATGAAAGGTTGGGCTT
CGGAATCGTTTTCCGGGACGCCGGCTGGATGATCCTCCAGCGCGGGGATCTCATGCTGGAGTTCTTCGCC
CACCCCAACTTGTTTATTGCAGCTTATAATGGTTACAAATAAAGCAATAGCATCACAAATTTCACAAATA
AAGCATTTTTTTCACTGCATTCTAGTTGTGGTTTGTCCAAACTCATCAATGTATCTTATCATGTCTGTAT
ACCGTCGACCTCTAGCTAGAGCTTGGCGTAATCATGGTCATAGCTGTTTCCTGTGTGAAATTGTTATCCG
CTCACAATTCCACACAACATACGAGCCGGAAGCATAAAGTGTAAAGCCTGGGGTGCCTAATGAGTGAGCT
AACTCACATTAATTGCGTTGCGCTCACTGCCCGCTTTCCAGTCGGGAAACCTGTCGTGCCAGCTGCATTA
ATGAATCGGCCAACGCGCGGGGAGAGGCGGTTTGCGTATTGGGCGCTCTTCCGCTTCCTCGCTCACTGAC
TCGCTGCGCTCGGTCGTTCGGCTGCGGCGAGCGGTATCAGCTCACTCAAAGGCGGTAATACGGTTATCCA
CAGAATCAGGGGATAACGCAGGAAAGAACATGTGAGCAAAAGGCCAGCAAAAGGCCAGGAACCGTAAAAA
GGCCGCGTTGCTGGCGTTTTTCCATAGGCTCCGCCCCCCTGACGAGCATCACAAAAATCGACGCTCAAGT
CAGAGGTGGCGAAACCCGACAGGACTATAAAGATACCAGGCGTTTCCCCCTGGAAGCTCCCTCGTGCGCT
CTCCTGTTCCGACCCTGCCGCTTACCGGATACCTGTCCGCCTTTCTCCCTTCGGGAAGCGTGGCGCTTTC
TCATAGCTCACGCTGTAGGTATCTCAGTTCGGTGTAGGTCGTTCGCTCCAAGCTGGGCTGTGTGCACGAA
CCCCCCGTTCAGCCCGACCGCTGCGCCTTATCCGGTAACTATCGTCTTGAGTCCAACCCGGTAAGACACG
ACTTATCGCCACTGGCAGCAGCCACTGGTAACAGGATTAGCAGAGCGAGGTATGTAGGCGGTGCTACAGA
GTTCTTGAAGTGGTGGCCTAACTACGGCTACACTAGAAGAACAGTATTTGGTATCTGCGCTCTGCTGAAG
CCAGTTACCTTCGGAAAAAGAGTTGGTAGCTCTTGATCCGGCAAACAAACCACCGCTGGTAGCGGTGGTT
TTTTTGTTTGCAAGCAGCAGATTACGCGCAGAAAAAAAGGATCTCAAGAAGATCCTTTGATCTTTTCTAC
GGGGTCTGACGCTCAGTGGAACGAAAACTCACGTTAAGGGATTTTGGTCATGAGATTATCAAAAAGGATC
TTCACCTAGATCCTTTTAAATTAAAAATGAAGTTTTAAATCAATCTAAAGTATATATGAGTAAACTTGGT
CTGACAGTTACCAATGCTTAATCAGTGAGGCACCTATCTCAGCGATCTGTCTATTTCGTTCATCCATAGT
TGCCTGACTCCCCGTCGTGTAGATAACTACGATACGGGAGGGCTTACCATCTGGCCCCAGTGCTGCAATG
ATACCGCGAGACCCACGCTCACCGGCTCCAGATTTATCAGCAATAAACCAGCCAGCCGGAAGGGCCGAGC
GCAGAAGTGGTCCTGCAACTTTATCCGCCTCCATCCAGTCTATTAATTGTTGCCGGGAAGCTAGAGTAAG
TAGTTCGCCAGTTAATAGTTTGCGCAACGTTGTTGCCATTGCTACAGGCATCGTGGTGTCACGCTCGTCG
TTTGGTATGGCTTCATTCAGCTCCGGTTCCCAACGATCAAGGCGAGTTACATGATCCCCCATGTTGTGCA
AAAAAGCGGTTAGCTCCTTCGGTCCTCCGATCGTTGTCAGAAGTAAGTTGGCCGCAGTGTTATCACTCAT
GGTTATGGCAGCACTGCATAATTCTCTTACTGTCATGCCATCCGTAAGATGCTTTTCTGTGACTGGTGAG
TACTCAACCAAGTCATTCTGAGAATAGTGTATGCGGCGACCGAGTTGCTCTTGCCCGGCGTCAATACGGG
ATAATACCGCGCCACATAGCAGAACTTTAAAAGTGCTCATCATTGGAAAACGTTCTTCGGGGCGAAAACT
CTCAAGGATCTTACCGCTGTTGAGATCCAGTTCGATGTAACCCACTCGTGCACCCAACTGATCTTCAGCA
TCTTTTACTTTCACCAGCGTTTCTGGGTGAGCAAAAACAGGAAGGCAAAATGCCGCAAAAAAGGGAATAA
GGGCGACACGGAAATGTTGAATACTCATACTCTTCCTTTTTCAATATTATTGAAGCATTTATCAGGGTTA
TTGTCTCATGAGCGGATACATATTTGAATGTATTTAGAAAAATAAACAAATAGGGGTTCCGCGCACATTT
CCCCGAAAAGTGCCACCTGACGTC
Features (pLannotate 1.2.2; 20 found; start..end, strand, type, name):
     28..80      -  misc_feature   bom (fragment): basis of mobility region from pBR322
    235..614     +  enhancer       CMV enhancer: human cytomegalovirus immediate early enhancer
    615..818     +  promoter       CMV promoter: human cytomegalovirus (CMV) immediate early promoter
    814..847     +  LTR            5' LTR (truncated) (fragment): truncated 5' long terminal repeat (LTR) from HIV-1
    863..881     +  promoter       T7 promoter: promoter for bacteriophage T7 RNA polymerase
    929..1447    +  CDS            ARL16 (fragment): ARL16_HUMAN - Experimental evidence at protein level: Swiss-Prot protein existence level 1. From Homo sapiens (Human).
   1563..1787    +  polyA_signal   bGH poly(A) signal: bovine growth hormone polyadenylation signal
   1791..1812    +  promoter       SV40 promoter (fragment): SV40 enhancer and early promoter
   1833..2261    +  rep_origin     f1 ori (sequence partly withheld): f1 bacteriophage origin of replication; arrow indicates direction of (+) strand synthesis
   2275..2604    +  promoter       SV40 promoter: SV40 enhancer and early promoter
   2671..3462    +  CDS            neo: KKA2_KLEPN - Also known as kan, nptII. Experimental evidence at protein level: Swiss-Prot protein existence level 1. Resistance to kanamycin, neomycin, paromomycin, ribostamycin, butirosin and gentamicin B. From Klebsiella pneumoniae.
   3486..3644    +  CDS            ble (fragment): BLE_KLEPN - Experimental evidence at protein level: Swiss-Prot protein existence level 1. Binding protein with a strong affinity to the bleomycin family of antibiotics. Binds to CL990; an antimitotic-antibiotic compound. From Klebsiella pneumoniae.
   3639..3760    +  polyA_signal   SV40 poly(A) signal: SV40 polyadenylation signal
   3833..3849    -  protein_bind   lac operator: The lac repressor binds to the lac operator to inhibit transcription in E. coli. This inhibition can be relieved by adding lactose or isopropyl-β-D-thiogalactopyranoside (IPTG). lac repressor encoded by lacI
   3857..3887    -  promoter       lac promoter: promoter for the E. coli lac operon
   3902..3923    -  protein_bind   CAP binding site: CAP binding activates transcription in the presence of cAMP. E. coli catabolite activator protein
   3936..4028    -  CDS            lacI (fragment): lac repressor; lacI; The lac repressor binds to the lac operator to inhibit transcription in E. coli. This inhibition can be relieved by adding lactose or isopropyl-β-D-thiogalactopyranoside (IPTG).
   4211..4799    -  rep_origin     ori: high-copy-number ColE1/pMB1/pBR322/pUC origin of replication
   4970..5830    -  CDS            AmpR: β-lactamase; bla; confers resistance to ampicillin, carbenicillin, and related antibiotics
   5831..5935    -  promoter       AmpR promoter: bla
