[The description below was written by a language model from this plasmid's Addgene catalogue record and pLannotate feature annotations shown in this document.]
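Description:
pcDNA3.1-ARL16-His6 is a mammalian expression plasmid built on the pcDNA3.1 backbone for exogenous expression of the short form of human ARL16 (ADP-ribosylation factor like 16). The synthesized insert of about 558 bp sits downstream of the human cytomegalovirus immediate early enhancer and promoter, which drive strong constitutive transcription in mammalian cells, and upstream of the bovine growth hormone polyadenylation signal that terminates and stabilises the transcript. A T7 promoter lies between the CMV promoter and the coding sequence and could support in vitro transcription. The encoded protein carries a C-terminal glycine/serine-rich linker followed by a His6 tag, which can be used for immunodetection or metal-affinity capture. The automated annotation marks the ARL16 coding region as a fragment. This fits the short-isoform design with an appended linker and tag, neither of which is annotated separately.

For propagation in E. coli, the plasmid has a high-copy ColE1/pUC-type origin and a β-lactamase gene with its own promoter that confers ampicillin resistance. An f1 phage origin is also present. A separate cassette consists of the SV40 enhancer/early promoter, the neomycin phosphotransferase gene and the SV40 polyadenylation signal, and it allows G418 selection of stably transfected mammalian cells. The remaining small hits, including partial ble, lacI, lac promoter/operator, bom and a short HIV-1 LTR-like match, appear to be backbone remnants or annotation artefacts rather than functional modules. The sequenced record is 5,966 nt, slightly shorter than the 5,986 bp listed in the catalogue. The construct is suited to transient or stable expression of tagged ARL16 in cultured mammalian cells.
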