Addgene plasmid #216484: pcDNA3.1-ARL16-His6
Purpose: Used for exogenous expression of human ARL16, short form, in mammalian cells. The encoded protein contains a C-terminal, glycine rich linker and His6 tag
Depositing lab: Richard Kahn. Depositing organization: Emory University.
Backbone
  Vector backbone: pcDNA3.1
  Backbone size w/o insert (bp): 5428
  Total vector size (bp): 5986
  Vector type: Mammalian Expression
  Selectable markers: Neomycin (select with G418)
Growth in bacteria
  Bacterial resistance: Ampicillin, 100 μg/mL
  Growth temperature: 37°C
  Growth strain: DH5alpha
  Copy number: High Copy
Gene/Insert
  Gene/Insert name: ADP-ribosylation factor like 16 (alt name: ARL16)
  Species: H. sapiens (human)
  Insert size (bp): 558
  GenBank ID: NM_001040025.3 339231
  Entrez Gene: ARL16
  Promoter: CMV
  Tag / fusion protein: includes GSGSGSHHHHHH (His6) tag at C-terminus (C terminal on insert)
  Cloning method: Gene Synthesis
  Sequencing primers: 5′ CMV-F; 3′ BGH-rev
Terms and licenses: Academic/Nonprofit Terms; Industry Terms: Not Available to Industry
How to cite: pcDNA3.1-ARL16-His6 was a gift from Richard Kahn (Addgene plasmid # 216484 ; http://n2t.net/addgene:216484 ; RRID:Addgene_216484)
